>Addgene plasmid #60939 | pcDNA3-Tet2 | addgene full sequence | sequence record 247617 | Addgene NGS Result
CTTCCGCTTCCTCGCTCACTGACTCGCTGCGCTCGGTCGTTCGGCTGCGGCGAGCGGTATCAGCTCACTC
AAAGGCGGTAATACGGTTATCCACAGAATCAGGGGATAACGCAGGAAAGAACATGTGAGCAAAAGGCCAG
CAAAAGGCCAGGAACCGTAAAAAGGCCGCGTTGCTGGCGTTTTTCCATAGGCTCCGCCCCCCTGACGAGC
ATCACAAAAATCGACGCTCAAGTCAGAGGTGGCGAAACCCGACAGGACTATAAAGATACCAGGCGTTTCC
CCCTGGAAGCTCCCTCGTGCGCTCTCCTGTTCCGACCCTGCCGCTTACCGGATACCTGTCCGCCTTTCTC
CCTTCGGGAAGCGTGGCGCTTTCTCATAGCTCACGCTGTAGGTATCTCAGTTCGGTGTAGGTCGTTCGCT
CCAAGCTGGGCTGTGTGCACGAACCCCCCGTTCAGCCCGACCGCTGCGCCTTATCCGGTAACTATCGTCT
TGAGTCCAACCCGGTAAGACACGACTTATCGCCACTGGCAGCAGCCACTGGTAACAGGATTAGCAGAGCG
AGGTATGTAGGCGGTGCTACAGAGTTCTTGAAGTGGTGGCCTAACTACGGCTACACTAGAAGAACAGTAT
TTGGTATCTGCGCTCTGCTGAAGCCAGTTACCTTCGGAAAAAGAGTTGGTAGCTCTTGATCCGGCAAACA
AACCACCGCTGGTAGCGGTGGTTTTTTTGTTTGCAAGCAGCAGATTACGCGCAGAAAAAAAGGATCTCAA
GAAGATCCTTTGATCTTTTCTACGGGGTCTGACGCTCAGTGGAACGAAAACTCACGTTAAGGGATTTTGG
TCATGAGATTATCAAAAAGGATCTTCACCTAGATCCTTTTAAATTAAAAATGAAGTTTTAAATCAATCTA
AAGTATATATGAGTAAACTTGGTCTGACAGTTACCAATGCTTAATCAGTGAGGCACCTATCTCAGCGATC
TGTCTATTTCGTTCATCCATAGTTGCCTGACTCCCCGTCGTGTAGATAACTACGATACGGGAGGGCTTAC
CATCTGGCCCCAGTGCTGCAATGATACCGCGAGACCCACGCTCACCGGCTCCAGATTTATCAGCAATAAA
CCAGCCAGCCGGAAGGGCCGAGCGCAGAAGTGGTCCTGCAACTTTATCCGCCTCCATCCAGTCTATTAAT
TGTTGCCGGGAAGCTAGAGTAAGTAGTTCGCCAGTTAATAGTTTGCGCAACGTTGTTGCCATTGCTACAG
GCATCGTGGTGTCACGCTCGTCGTTTGGTATGGCTTCATTCAGCTCCGGTTCCCAACGATCAAGGCGAGT
TACATGATCCCCCATGTTGTGCAAAAAAGCGGTTAGCTCCTTCGGTCCTCCGATCGTTGTCAGAAGTAAG
TTGGCCGCAGTGTTATCACTCATGGTTATGGCAGCACTGCATAATTCTCTTACTGTCATGCCATCCGTAA
GATGCTTTTCTGTGACTGGTGAGTACTCAACCAAGTCATTCTGAGAATAGTGTATGCGGCGACCGAGTTG
CTCTTGCCCGGCGTCAATACGGGATAATACCGCGCCACATAGCAGAACTTTAAAAGTGCTCATCATTGGA
AAACGTTCTTCGGGGCGAAAACTCTCAAGGATCTTACCGCTGTTGAGATCCAGTTCGATGTAACCCACTC
GTGCACCCAACTGATCTTCAGCATCTTTTACTTTCACCAGCGTTTCTGGGTGAGCAAAAACAGGAAGGCA
AAATGCCGCAAAAAAGGGAATAAGGGCGACACGGAAATGTTGAATACTCATACTCTTCCTTTTTCAATAT
TATTGAAGCATTTATCAGGGTTATTGTCTCATGAGCGGATACATATTTGAATGTATTTAGAAAAATAAAC
AAATAGGGGTTCCGCGCACATTTCCCCGAAAAGTGCCACCTGACGTCGACGGATCGGGAGATCTCCCGAT
CCCCTATGGTGCACTCTCAGTACAATCTGCTCTGATGCCGCATAGTTAAGCCAGTATCTGCTCCCTGCTT
GTGTGTTGGAGGTCGCTGAGTAGTGCGCGAGCAAAATTTAAGCTACAACAAGGCAAGGCTTGACCGACAA
TTGCATGAAGAATCTGCTTAGGGTTAGGCGTTTTGCGCTGCTTCGCGATGTACGGGCCAGATATACGCGT
TGACATTGATTATTGACTAGTTATTAATAGTAATCAATTACGGGGTCATTAGTTCATAGCCCATATATGG
AGTTCCGCGTTACATAACTTACGGTAAATGGCCCGCCTGGCTGACCGCCCAACGACCCCCGCCCATTGAC
GTCAATAATGACGTATGTTCCCATAGTAACGCCAATAGGGACTTTCCATTGACGTCAATGGGTGGAGTAT
TTACGGTAAACTGCCCACTTGGCAGTACATCAAGTGTATCATATGCCAAGTACGCCCCCTATTGACGTCA
ATGACGGTAAATGGCCCGCCTGGCATTATGCCCAGTACATGACCTTATGGGACTTTCCTACTTGGCAGTA
CATCTACGTATTAGTCATCGCTATTACCATGGTGATGCGGTTTTGGCAGTACATCAATGGGCGTGGATAG
CGGTTTGACTCACGGGGATTTCCAAGTCTCCACCCCATTGACGTCAATGGGAGTTTGTTTTGGCACCAAA
ATCAACGGGACTTTCCAAAATGTCGTAACAACTCCGCCCCATTGACGCAAATGGGCGGTAGGCGTGTACG
GTGGGAGGTCTATATAAGCAGAGCTCTCTGGCTAACTAGAGAACCCACTGCTTACTGGCTTATCGAAATT
AATACGACTCACTATAGGGAGACCCAAGCTAGAGTCGATCCTGAGAACTTCAGGGTGAGTTTGGGGACCC
TTGATTGTTCTTTCTTTTTCGCTATTGTAAAATTCATGTTATATGGAGGGGGCAAAGTTTTCAGGGTGTT
GTTTAGAATGGGAAGATGTCCCTTGTATCACCATGGACCCTCATGATAATTTTGTTTCTTTCACTTTCTA
CTCTGTTGACAACCATTGTCTCCTCTTATTTTCTTTTCATTTTCTGTAACTTTTTCGTTAAACTTTAGCT
TGCATTTGTAACGAATTTTTAAATTCACTTTTGTTTATTTGTCAGATTGTAAGTACTTTCTCTAATCACT
TTTTTTTCAAGGCAATCAGGGTATATTATATTGTACTTCAGCACAGTTTTAGAGAACAATTGTTATAATT
AAATGATAAGGTAGAATATTTCTGCATATAAATTCTGGCTGGCGTGGAAATATTCTTATTGGTAGAAACA
ACTACATCCTGGTCATCATCCTGCCTTTCTCTTTATGGTTACAATGATATACACTGTTTGAGATGAGGAT
AAAATACTCTGAGTCCAAACCGGGCCCCTCTGCTAACCATGTTCATGCCTTCTTCTTTTTCCTACAGCTC
CTGGGCAACGTGCTGGTTTGTGCTGTCGACCCCAAGCTTATGGACTACAAAGACGATGACGACAAGGGAT
CCACTAGTAACGGCCGCCAGTGTGCTGGAATTCGCCCTTTAGAACAGGACAGAACCACCCATGCTGAGGG
CACCAGACTGAGTCCATTCCTGATAGCACCACCTTCTCCCATCAGCCATACAGAACCTCTGGCTGTCAAA
CTCCAGAATGGAAGCCCGTTAGCAGAGAGACCTCATCCAGAAGTAAATGGAGACACCAAGTGGCAATCTT
CCCAAAGCTGTTATGGAATATCCCACATGAAAGGCAGCCAGAGCAGTCATGAGAGTCCACATGAAGACAG
AGGGTATTCCAGGTGCTTACAGAATGGAGGGATAAAACGCACAGTCAGTGAACCATCTCTCTCTGGGCTC
CATCCAAACAAGATATTGAAACTAGACCAAAAAGCTAAGGGAGAAAGCAATATCTTCGAGGAAAGCCAAG
AAAGAAACCACGGTAAAAGCAGCCGTCAGCCAAATGTCTCCGGACTAAGTGATAATGGAGAGCCCGTGAC
CTCGACCACCCAGGAAAGTTCAGGTGCAGATGCTTTCCCAACACGGAACTACAATGGAGTTGAAATTCAG
GTTCTCAACGAGCAGGAAGGGGAAAAAGGCAGGAGCGTTACATTACTTAAAAACAAGATTGTGCTAATGC
CTAATGGTGCTACAGTTTCTGCCCATTCTGAGGAGAACACACGTGGTGAACTCCTGGAAAAAACACAGTG
TTATCCAGATTGTGTCTCCATTGCCGTGCAGAGTACCGCATCTCATGTAAACACCCCTAGCAGTCAGGCT
GCTATCGAGTTGTCCCACGAGATCCCTCAACCATCGCTTACCTCAGCGCAGATCAATTTCTCCCAGACCT
CAAGCTTGCAGCTGCCTCCAGAGCCAGCTGCAATGGTGACTAAGGCCTGTGATGCTGATAATGCCAGTAA
ACCAGCTATAGTACCAGGTACCTGTCCTTTTCAGAAAGCAGAACACCAACAAAAGTCAGCTTTGGACATA
GGCCCATCTCGTGCAGAAAACAAAACCATCCAAGGAAGCATGGAGCTATTTGCTGAAGAATACTATCCTA
GTTCCGACCGGAATTTGCAAGCTTCGCATGGCAGCTCTGAACAGTATTCAAAGCAAAAGGAAACCAATGG
TGCTTACTTCAGGCAAAGCTCGAAGTTCCCTAAAGATTCCATCTCTCCCACTACTGTGACCCCACCGTCA
CAATCACTTCTTGCTCCCCGTCTTGTTCTTCAGCCTCCTTTAGAAGGAAAAGGCGCTCTAAATGATGTAG
CTTTGGAAGAACACCATGACTACCCCAACCGAAGCAACCGAACTCTTTTAAGGGAAGGGAAAATAGACCA
TCAACCCAAGACATCATCTAGCCAGAGTCTGAATCCATCTGTACATACACCCAACCCCCCCTTGATGCTT
CCAGAACAGCATCAGAATGATTGTGGCTCACCGAGCCCTGAAAAGTCAAGAAAAATGTCAGAATATCTCA
TGTATTACCTGCCAAATCATGGCCACAGTGGAGGTTTACAAGAACATAGCCAATACCTGATGGGGCACAG
GGAGCAAGAGATTCCGAAGGATGCAAACGGGAAACAAACGCAAGGCTCTGTACAGGCAGCACCTGGCTGG
ATAGAACTGAAAGCCCCGAATTTGCATGAAGCACTCCATCAGACAAAACGCAAGGATATATCCTTGCACT
CAGTCCTCCACTCTCAGACCGGCCCTGTCAATCAGATGAGCTCCAAACAGTCCACTGGCAATGTCAACAT
GCCAGGAGGATTCCAAAGGCTACCTTACCTCCAGAAAACAGCCCAGCCAGAGCAGAAGGCACAAATGTAC
CAAGTGCAAGTGAACCAAGGACCGTCTCCAGGTATGGGGGACCAACATCTTCAGTTCCAGAAAGCTTTAT
ACCAGGAGTGCATCCCCAGGACAGATCCGTCATCTGAGGCTCACCCGCAAGCACCGAGCGTTCCTCAGTA
TCATTTCCAGCAAAGAGTAAATCCCTCCAGTGATAAGCATTTGAGTCAACAGGCCACAGAGACTCAACGG
TTATCAGGCTTTTTACAACATACTCCTCAGACGCAGGCATCACAAACACCAGCATCCCAGAACTCAAATT
TCCCTCAAATCTGCCAGCAGCAGCAGCAGCAGCAGCAGCAGTTACAGAGGAAGAATAAAGAGCAAATGCC
TCAGACTTTCTCTCATCTCCAAGGTAGCAATGATAAGCAAAGAGAAGGCTCGTGCTTTGGCCAGATTAAA
GTGGAAGAAAGCTTTTGTGTCGGAAATCAGTACTCCAAATCAAGTAATTTCCAAACTCACAATAATACCC
AAGGGGGGTTGGAGCAAGTACAAAATATAAATAAAAATTTTCCTTATTCGAAGATCTTAACACCAAATTC
GAGCAACTTACAGATTCTCCCTTCAAATGACACACACCCGGCTTGTGAGCGGGAACAAGCTCTACATCCC
GTAGGAAGTAAGACCTCAAACCTGCAGAACATGCAGTATTTCCCGAATAATGTGACCCCAAATCAGGACG
TTCACCGGTGCTTTCAGGAACAAGCGCAGAAGCCTCAGCAAGCTTCGTCTCTACAGGGGCTTAAGGACAG
AAGCCAGGGTGAGTCTCCAGCCCCACCAGCTGAGGCAGCTCAACAGAGGTATTTGGTGCATAATGAAGCA
AAGGCACTCCCTGTGCCTGAGCAAGGAGGAAGTCAGACACAGACCCCTCCTCAGAAGGACACTCAGAAGC
ACGCTGCCTTAAGGTGGCTTCTCTTACAGAAGCAAGAACAGCAGCAAACACAGCAATCCCAGCCTGGTCA
TAACCAGATGCTTAGGCCAATCAAGACTGAGCCTGTATCCAAACCTTCTTCCTATAGATACCCCTTGTCA
CCGCCACAAGAAAATATGTCCAGCAGGATAAAGCAAGAGATCTCCTCTCCAAGCCGTGACAATGGGCAGC
CAAAGAGCATCATTGAGACCATGGAACAGCACCTGAAGCAGTTTCAGCTCAAGTCACTCTGTGACTATAA
GGCTCTGACTCTCAAGTCACAGAAACACGTGAAAGTGCCAACAGATATCCAGGCTGCAGAATCGGAGAAC
CACGCCCGAGCTGCAGAGCCTCAAGCAACCAAAAGCACAGATTGTTCTGTTCTCGACGATGTTTCAGAAT
CAGATACTCCTGGTGAACAAAGTCAGAATGGCAAATGTGAAGGATGCAATCCAGACAAAGATGAAGCTCC
TTATTATACCCATCTAGGAGCTGGTCCTGATGTGGCAGCTATTAGAACACTCATGGAAGAAAGGTATGGA
GAGAAGGGTAAAGCTATTAGGATTGAAAAAGTCATATATACTGGTAAAGAAGGCAAGAGCTCTCAGGGAT
GTCCTATTGCTAAATGGGTATATCGGAGATCGAGTGAGGAGGAGAAACTACTGTGTTTGGTACGAGTGCG
ACCTAACCACACATGTGAGACGGCGGTGATGGTAATTGCCATCATGTTGTGGGACGGAATCCCAAAGCTA
CTCGCATCAGAACTCTACTCAGAACTTACAGATATCTTGGGCAAGTGTGGCATATGCACCAACCGTCGCT
GTTCTCAGAATGAAACGAAGAAAAAGCAATCACCACCCAGAAACTGTTGTTGTCAGGGTGAGAATCCAGA
GACCTGTGGTGCCTCCTTTTCTTTTGGTTGTTCTTGGAGCATGTACTATAATGGATGTAAGTTTGCCAGA
AGCAAGAAACCAAGGAAATTTAGGCTACATGGAGCTGAGCCAAAAGAGGAAGAGAGACTAGGTTCTCATT
TGCAAAACCTGGCTACTGTCATTGCTCCAATATACAAGAAGCTTGCACCCGATGCATACAATAATCAGGT
TGAATTTGAACACCAAGCCCCAGACTGCTGTTTGGGTCTGAAGGAAGGCCGGCCATTCTCAGGAGTCACT
GCATGTTTGGACTTCTCTGCTCATTCCCACAGAGACCAGCAGAACATGCCAAATGGCAGTACAGTGGTGG
TCACCCTCAATAGAGAAGACAATCGAGAAGTCGGAGCTAAGCCTGAGGATGAGCAGTTCCACGTGCTGCC
TATGTACATCATCGCCCCTGAGGATGAGTTTGGGAGTACGGAAGGCCAGGAGAAGAAGATACGGATGGGG
TCCATTGAGGTTCTGCAGTCATTTCGGAGGAGAAGGGTCATAAGGATAGGAGAGCTGCCCAAGAGTTGCA
AGAAGAAAGCGGAGCCCAAGAAAGCCAAGACCAAGAAAGCAGCTCGAAAGCATTCCTCTCTGGAGAACTG
CTCCAGTAGGACTGAGAAGGGAAAGTCTTCCTCACATACAAAGCTGATGGAAAATGCAAGCCATATGAAA
CAAATGACAGCACAACCGCAGCTTTCGGGCCCGGTCATCCGGCAGCCACCAACACTCCAGAGGCACCTTC
AGCAAGGGCAGAGGCCACAGCAGCCGCAGCCACCTCAGCCGCAGCCGCAGACGACACCTCAGCCACAGCC
ACAGCCACAGCATATCATGCCCGGTAACTCTCAGTCTGTTGGTTCTCATTGTTCTGGATCCACCAGTGTC
TACACGAGACAGCCTACTCCTCACAGTCCTTATCCCAGCTCAGCACACACCTCAGATATTTATGGAGATA
CCAACCATGTGAACTTTTACCCCACTTCATCTCATGCCTCGGGTTCATATTTGAATCCTTCTAATTACAT
GAACCCCTACCTTGGGCTTTTGAATCAGAATAACCAATATGCACCTTTTCCATACAATGGGAGTGTGCCA
GTGGACAATGGTTCCCCTTTCTTAGGTTCTTATTCCCCCCAGGCTCAGTCCAGGGATCTACATAGATATC
CAAACCAGGACCATCTCACCAATCAGAACTTACCACCCATCCACACCCTTCACCAACAGACGTTTGGGGA
CAGTCCCTCTAAGTACTTAAGTTATGGAAACCAAAATATGCAGAGAGATGCCTTCACTACTAACTCCACC
CTAAAACCAAATGTACACCACCTAGCAACGTTTTCTCCTTACCCCACCCCCAAGATGGATAGTCATTTCA
TGGGAGCTGCCTCCAGATCACCATACAGCCACCCACACACTGACTACAAAACCAGTGAGCATCATCTACC
CTCTCACACGGTCTACAGCTACACGGCAGCAGCTTCGGGGAGCAGTTCCAGCCACGCCTTCCACAACAAG
GAGAATGACAACATAGCCAATGGGCTCTCAAGAGTGCTTCCAGGGTTTAATCATGATAGAACTGCTTCTG
CCCAAGAACTATTATACAGTCTGACTGGCAGCAGTCAGGAGAAGCAGCCTGAGGTGTCAGGCCAGGATGC
AGCTGCTGTGCAGGAAATTGAGTATTGGTCAGATAGTGAGCACAACTTTCAGGATCCTTGCATTGGAGGG
GTGGCTATAGCCCCAACTCATGGGTCAATTCTTATTGAGTGTGCAAAGTGTGAGGTTCATGCCACAACCA
AAGTAAACGATCCCGACCGGAATCACCCCACCAGGATCTCACTTGTACTGTATAGGCATAAGAATTTGTT
TCTACCAAAACATTGTTTGGCTCTCTGGGAAGCCAAAATGGCTGAAAAGGCCCGGAAAGAGGAAGAGTGC
GGAAAGAATGGATCAGACCACGTGTCTCAGAAAAATCATGGCAAACAGGAAAAGCGTGAGCCCACAGGGC
CACAGGAACCCAGTTACCTGCGTTTCATCCAGTCTCTTGCTGAGAACACAGGGTCTGTGACTACGGATTC
TACCGTGACTACATCACCATATGCTTTCACTCAGGTCACAGGGCCTTACAACACATTTGTATGAAAGGGC
GAATTCTGCAGATATCCATCACACTGGCGGCCGCTCGAGCATGCATCTAGAGGGCCCTATTCTATAGTGT
CACCTAAATGCTAGAGCTCGCTGATCAGCCTCGACTGTGCCTTCTAGTTGCCAGCCATCTGTTGTTTGCC
CCTCCCCCGTGCCTTCCTTGACCCTGGAAGGTGCCACTCCCACTGTCCTTTCCTAATAAAATGAGGAAAT
TGCATCGCATTGTCTGAGTAGGTGTCATTCTATTCTGGGGGGTGGGGTGGGGCAGGACAGCAAGGGGGAG
GATTGGGAAGACAATAGCAGGCATGCTGGGGATGCGGTGGGCTCTATGGCTTCTGAGGCGGAAAGAACCA
GCTGGGGCTCTAGGGGGTATCCCC
[124 nt withheld, positions 9685-9808]
C
[91 nt withheld, positions 9810-9900]
A
[49 nt withheld, positions 9902-9950]
CCTTTGACGTTGGAGTCCACGTTCTTT
[37 nt withheld, positions 9978-10014]
ACCCTATCTCGGTCTATTCTTTTGATTTATAAGGGATTTTGCCGATTTCGGCCTATTGGTTAAAAAATGA
GCTGATTTAACAAAAATTTAACGCGAATTAATTCTGTGGAATGTGTGTCAGTTAGGGTGTGGAAAGTCCC
CAGGCTCCCCAGCAGGCAGAAGTATGCAAAGCATGCATCTCAATTAGTCAGCAACCAGGTGTGGAAAGTC
CCCAGGCTCCCCAGCAGGCAGAAGTATGCAAAGCATGCATCTCAATTAGTCAGCAACCATAGTCCCGCCC
CTAACTCCGCCCATCCCGCCCCTAACTCCGCCCAGTTCCGCCCATTCTCCGCCCCATGGCTGACTAATTT
TTTTTATTTATGCAGAGGCCGAGGCCGCCTCTGCCTCTGAGCTATTCCAGAAGTAGTGAGGAGGCTTTTT
TGGAGGCCTAGGCTTTTGCAAAAAGCTCCCGGGAGCTTGTATATCCATTTTCGGATCTGATCAAGAGACA
GGATGAGGATCGTTTCGCATGATTGAACAAGATGGATTGCACGCAGGTTCTCCGGCCGCTTGGGTGGAGA
GGCTATTCGGCTATGACTGGGCACAACAGACAATCGGCTGCTCTGATGCCGCCGTGTTCCGGCTGTCAGC
GCAGGGGCGCCCGGTTCTTTTTGTCAAGACCGACCTGTCCGGTGCCCTGAATGAACTGCAGGACGAGGCA
GCGCGGCTATCGTGGCTGGCCACGACGGGCGTTCCTTGCGCAGCTGTGCTCGACGTTGTCACTGAAGCGG
GAAGGGACTGGCTGCTATTGGGCGAAGTGCCGGGGCAGGATCTCCTGTCATCTCACCTTGCTCCTGCCGA
GAAAGTATCCATCATGGCTGATGCAATGCGGCGGCTGCATACGCTTGATCCGGCTACCTGCCCATTCGAC
CACCAAGCGAAACATCGCATCGAGCGAGCACGTACTCGGATGGAAGCCGGTCTTGTCGATCAGGATGATC
TGGACGAAGAGCATCAGGGGCTCGCGCCAGCCGAACTGTTCGCCAGGCTCAAGGCGCGCATGCCCGACGG
CGAGGATCTCGTCGTGACCCATGGCGATGCCTGCTTGCCGAATATCATGGTGGAAAATGGCCGCTTTTCT
GGATTCATCGACTGTGGCCGGCTGGGTGTGGCGGACCGCTATCAGGACATAGCGTTGGCTACCCGTGATA
TTGCTGAAGAGCTTGGCGGCGAATGGGCTGACCGCTTCCTCGTGCTTTACGGTATCGCCGCTCCCGATTC
GCAGCGCATCGCCTTCTATCGCCTTCTTGACGAGTTCTTCTGAGCGGGACTCTGGGGTTCGAAATGACCG
ACCAAGCGACGCCCAACCTGCCATCACGAGATTTCGATTCCACCGCCGCCTTCTATGAAAGGTTGGGCTT
CGGAATCGTTTTCCGGGACGCCGGCTGGATGATCCTCCAGCGCGGGGATCTCATGCTGGAGTTCTTCGCC
CACCCCAACTTGTTTATTGCAGCTTATAATGGTTACAAATAAAGCAATAGCATCACAAATTTCACAAATA
AAGCATTTTTTTCACTGCATTCTAGTTGTGGTTTGTCCAAACTCATCAATGTATCTTATCATGTCTGTAT
ACCGTCGACCTCTAGCTAGAGCTTGGCGTAATCATGGTCATAGCTGTTTCCTGTGTGAAATTGTTATCCG
CTCACAATTCCACACAACATACGAGCCGGAAGCATAAAGTGTAAAGCCTGGGGTGCCTAATGAGTGAGCT
AACTCACATTAATTGCGTTGCGCTCACTGCCCGCTTTCCAGTCGGGAAACCTGTCGTGCCAGCTGCATTA
ATGAATCGGCCAACGCGCGGGGAGAGGCGGTTTGCGTATTGGGCGCT
Features (pLannotate 1.2.2; 22 found; start..end, strand, type, name):
    182..770     -  rep_origin     ori: high-copy-number ColE1/pMB1/pBR322/pUC origin of replication
    941..1801    -  CDS            AmpR: β-lactamase; bla; confers resistance to ampicillin, carbenicillin, and related antibiotics
   1802..1906    -  promoter       AmpR promoter: bla
   1965..2017    -  misc_feature   bom (fragment): basis of mobility region from pBR322
   2172..2551    +  enhancer       CMV enhancer: human cytomegalovirus immediate early enhancer
   2552..2755    +  promoter       CMV promoter: human cytomegalovirus (CMV) immediate early promoter
   2751..2784    +  LTR            5' LTR (truncated) (fragment): truncated 5' long terminal repeat (LTR) from HIV-1
   2800..2818    +  promoter       T7 promoter: promoter for bacteriophage T7 RNA polymerase
   2855..3427    +  intron         β-globin intron: intron from rabbit β-globin gene
   3539..9301    +  CDS            Tet2: TET2_MOUSE - Also known as Kiaa1546. Experimental evidence at protein level: Swiss-Prot protein existence level 1. Dioxygenase that catalyzes the conversion of the modified genomic base 5-methylcytosine (5mC) into 5-hydroxymethylcytosine (5hmC) and plays a key role in active DNA demethylation. Has a preference for 5-hydroxymethylcytosine in CpG motifs. Also mediates subsequent conversion of 5hmC into 5-formylcytosine (5fC), and conversion of 5fC to 5-carboxylcytosine (5caC). Conversion of 5mC into 5hmC, 5fC and 5caC probably constitutes the first step in cytosine demethylation. Methylation at
   9371..9389    -  promoter       SP6 promoter: promoter for bacteriophage SP6 RNA polymerase
   9415..9639    +  polyA_signal   bGH poly(A) signal: bovine growth hormone polyadenylation signal
   9643..9664    +  promoter       SV40 promoter (fragment): SV40 enhancer and early promoter
   9685..10113   +  rep_origin     f1 ori (sequence partly withheld): f1 bacteriophage origin of replication; arrow indicates direction of (+) strand synthesis
  10127..10456   +  promoter       SV40 promoter: SV40 enhancer and early promoter
  10523..11314   +  CDS            neo: KKA2_KLEPN - Also known as kan, nptII. Experimental evidence at protein level: Swiss-Prot protein existence level 1. Resistance to kanamycin, neomycin, paromomycin, ribostamycin, butirosin and gentamicin B. From Klebsiella pneumoniae.
  11338..11496   +  CDS            ble (fragment): BLE_KLEPN - Experimental evidence at protein level: Swiss-Prot protein existence level 1. Binding protein with a strong affinity to the bleomycin family of antibiotics. Binds to CL990; an antimitotic-antibiotic compound. From Klebsiella pneumoniae.
  11491..11612   +  polyA_signal   SV40 poly(A) signal: SV40 polyadenylation signal
  11683..11705   -  protein_bind   lac operator (fragment): The lac repressor binds to the lac operator to inhibit transcription in E. coli. This inhibition can be relieved by adding lactose or isopropyl-β-D-thiogalactopyranoside (IPTG). lac repressor encoded by lacI
  11709..11739   -  promoter       lac promoter: promoter for the E. coli lac operon
  11754..11775   -  protein_bind   CAP binding site: CAP binding activates transcription in the presence of cAMP. E. coli catabolite activator protein
  11788..11880   -  CDS            lacI (fragment): lac repressor; lacI; The lac repressor binds to the lac operator to inhibit transcription in E. coli. This inhibition can be relieved by adding lactose or isopropyl-β-D-thiogalactopyranoside (IPTG).
