[The description below was written by a language model from this plasmid's Addgene catalogue record and pLannotate feature annotations shown in this document.]
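Description:
pcDNA3-Tet2 is a mammalian expression plasmid that carries the mouse Ten-Eleven Translocation 2 (Tet2) coding sequence, about 5.8 kb, in a modified pcDNA3 backbone. The full sequenced construct is roughly 11.9 kb. It is propagated in E. coli through a high-copy ColE1/pUC-type origin and selected with ampicillin via the β-lactamase gene. An f1 origin is also present. For selection in mammalian cells, the backbone carries a neomycin phosphotransferase cassette driven by the SV40 enhancer/early promoter and terminated by an SV40 polyadenylation signal, which would allow G418 selection of stable transfectants. Short annotated fragments (HIV-1 LTR, ble, lac promoter/operator, lacI, bom) appear to be backbone remnants or partial sequence matches rather than functional parts.

Tet2 expression is driven by the human CMV immediate-early enhancer and promoter and terminated by the bovine growth hormone polyadenylation signal. The backbone modification is a rabbit β-globin intron placed between the promoter and the coding sequence. According to the depositor, this intron helps stabilise transcripts and is particularly useful for expressing large genes such as p300 and the Tet proteins. The catalogue lists an N-terminal FLAG tag supplied by the backbone, although the feature table does not annotate it separately. T7 and SP6 promoters flank the insert and serve as sequencing primer sites.

Tet2 encodes a dioxygenase that oxidises 5-methylcytosine to 5-hydroxymethylcytosine and further to 5-formyl- and 5-carboxylcytosine, steps implicated in active DNA demethylation. The plasmid is intended for expressing tagged Tet2 in mammalian cells, and it was deposited in connection with work on calpain-mediated regulation of TET protein stability.
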