Addgene plasmid #60939: pcDNA3-Tet2
Purpose: Expresses Tet2 in mammalian cells
Depositing lab: Yi Zhang. Depositing organization: Boston Children's Hospital. Publication: Regulation of TET protein stability by calpains. Wang Y, Zhang Y. Cell Rep. 2014 Jan 30;6(2):278-84. doi: 10.1016/j.celrep.2013.12.031. Epub 2014 Jan 9. PubMed 24412366.
Backbone
  Vector backbone: pcDNA3*
  Backbone size w/o insert (bp): 5400
  Vector type: Mammalian Expression
Growth in bacteria
  Bacterial resistance: Ampicillin, 100 μg/mL
  Growth temperature: 37°C
  Growth strain: Top10
  Copy number: High Copy
Gene/Insert
  Gene/Insert name: Ten-Eleven Translocation 2 (alt name: tet2)
  Species: M. musculus (mouse)
  Insert size (bp): 5763
  Entrez Gene: Tet2 (a.k.a. Ayu17-449, E130014J05Rik, mKIAA1546)
  Promoter: CMV
  Tag / fusion protein: flag (N terminal on backbone)
  Cloning method: Unknown
  Sequencing primers: 5′ T7; 3′ Sp6
Terms and licenses: Academic/Nonprofit Terms; Industry Terms: Not Available to Industry
Depositor comments: *modified pcDNA3 vector with a beta globulin intron inserted. This insertion can help stabilize the transcripts and is particularly useful for the expression of large genes, such as p300 and Tet proteins
How to cite: pcDNA3-Tet2 was a gift from Yi Zhang (Addgene plasmid # 60939 ; http://n2t.net/addgene:60939 ; RRID:Addgene_60939)
