>Addgene plasmid #60939 | pcDNA3-Tet2 | depositor partial sequence | sequence record 98354 | Insert
GAACAGGACAGAACCACCCATGCTGAGGGCACCAGACTGAGTCCATTCCTGATAGCACCACCTTCTCCCA
TCAGCCATACAGAACCTCTGGCTGTCAAACTCCAGAATGGAAGCCCGTTAGCAGAGAGACCTCATCCAGA
AGTAAATGGAGACACCAAGTGGCAATCTTCCCAAAGCTGTTATGGAATATCCCACATGAAAGGCAGCCAG
AGCAGTCATGAGAGTCCACATGAAGACAGAGGGTATTCCAGGTGCTTACAGAATGGAGGGATAAAACGCA
CAGTCAGTGAACCATCTCTCTCTGGGCTCCATCCAAACAAGATATTGAAACTAGACCAAAAAGCTAAGGG
AGAAAGCAATATCTTCGAGGAAAGCCAAGAAAGAAACCACGGTAAAAGCAGCCGTCAGCCAAATGTCTCC
GGACTAAGTGATAATGGAGAGCCCGTGACCTCGACCACCCAGGAAAGTTCAGGTGCAGATGCTTTCCCAA
CACGGAACTACAATGGAGTTGAAATTCAGGTTCTCAACGAGCAGGAAGGGGAAAAAGGCAGGAGCGTTAC
ATTACTTAAAAACAAGATTGTGCTAATGCCTAATGGTGCTACAGTTTCTGCCCATTCTGAGGAGAACACA
CGTGGTGAACTCCTGGAAAAAACACAGTGTTATCCAGATTGTGTCTCCATTGCCGTGCAGAGTACCGCAT
CTCATGTAAACACCCCTAGCAGTCAGGCTGCTATCGAGTTGTCCCACGAGATCCCTCAACCATCGCTTAC
CTCAGCGCAGATCAATTTCTCCCAGACCTCAAGCTTGCAGCTGCCTCCAGAGCCAGCTGCAATGGTGACT
AAGGCCTGTGATGCTGATAATGCCAGTAAACCAGCTATAGTACCAGGTACCTGTCCTTTTCAGAAAGCAG
AACACCAACAAAAGTCAGCTTTGGACATAGGCCCATCTCGTGCAGAAAACAAAACCATCCAAGGAAGCAT
GGAGCTATTTGCTGAAGAATACTATCCTAGTTCCGACCGGAATTTGCAAGCTTCGCATGGCAGCTCTGAA
CAGTATTCAAAGCAAAAGGAAACCAATGGTGCTTACTTCAGGCAAAGCTCGAAGTTCCCTAAAGATTCCA
TCTCTCCCACTACTGTGACCCCACCGTCACAATCACTTCTTGCTCCCCGTCTTGTTCTTCAGCCTCCTTT
AGAAGGAAAAGGCGCTCTAAATGATGTAGCTTTGGAAGAACACCATGACTACCCCAACCGAAGCAACCGA
ACTCTTTTAAGGGAAGGGAAAATAGACCATCAACCCAAGACATCATCTAGCCAGAGTCTGAATCCATCTG
TACATACACCCAACCCCCCCTTGATGCTTCCAGAACAGCATCAGAATGATTGTGGCTCACCGAGCCCTGA
AAAGTCAAGAAAAATGTCAGAATATCTCATGTATTACCTGCCAAATCATGGCCACAGTGGAGGTTTACAA
GAACATAGCCAATACCTGATGGGGCACAGGGAGCAAGAGATTCCGAAGGATGCAAACGGGAAACAAACGC
AAGGCTCTGTACAGGCAGCACCTGGCTGGATAGAACTGAAAGCCCCGAATTTGCATGAAGCACTCCATCA
GACAAAACGCAAGGATATATCCTTGCACTCAGTCCTCCACTCTCAGACCGGCCCTGTCAATCAGATGAGC
TCCAAACAGTCCACTGGCAATGTCAACATGCCAGGAGGATTCCAAAGGCTACCTTACCTCCAGAAAACAG
CCCAGCCAGAGCAGAAGGCACAAATGTACCAAGTGCAAGTGAACCAAGGACCGTCTCCAGGTATGGGGGA
CCAACATCTTCAGTTCCAGAAAGCTTTATACCAGGAGTGCATCCCCAGGACAGATCCGTCATCTGAGGCT
CACCCGCAAGCACCGAGCGTTCCTCAGTATCATTTCCAGCAAAGAGTAAATCCCTCCAGTGATAAGCATT
TGAGTCAACAGGCCACAGAGACTCAACGGTTATCAGGCTTTTTACAACATACTCCTCAGACGCAGGCATC
ACAAACACCAGCATCCCAGAACTCAAATTTCCCTCAAATCTGCCAGCAGCAGCAGCAGCAGCAGCAGCAG
TTACAGAGGAAGAATAAAGAGCAAATGCCTCAGACTTTCTCTCATCTCCAAGGTAGCAATGATAAGCAAA
GAGAAGGCTCGTGCTTTGGCCAGATTAAAGTGGAAGAAAGCTTTTGTGTCGGAAATCAGTACTCCAAATC
AAGTAATTTCCAAACTCACAATAATACCCAAGGGGGGTTGGAGCAAGTACAAAATATAAATAAAAATTTT
CCTTATTCGAAGATCTTAACACCAAATTCGAGCAACTTACAGATTCTCCCTTCAAATGACACACACCCGG
CTTGTGAGCGGGAACAAGCTCTACATCCCGTAGGAAGTAAGACCTCAAACCTGCAGAACATGCAGTATTT
CCCGAATAATGTGACCCCAAATCAGGACGTTCACCGGTGCTTTCAGGAACAAGCGCAGAAGCCTCAGCAA
GCTTCGTCTCTACAGGGGCTTAAGGACAGAAGCCAGGGTGAGTCTCCAGCCCCACCAGCTGAGGCAGCTC
AACAGAGGTATTTGGTGCATAATGAAGCAAAGGCACTCCCTGTGCCTGAGCAAGGAGGAAGTCAGACACA
GACCCCTCCTCAGAAGGACACTCAGAAGCACGCTGCCTTAAGGTGGCTTCTCTTACAGAAGCAAGAACAG
CAGCAAACACAGCAATCCCAGCCTGGTCATAACCAGATGCTTAGGCCAATCAAGACTGAGCCTGTATCCA
AACCTTCTTCCTATAGATACCCCTTGTCACCGCCACAAGAAAATATGTCCAGCAGGATAAAGCAAGAGAT
CTCCTCTCCAAGCCGTGACAATGGGCAGCCAAAGAGCATCATTGAGACCATGGAACAGCACCTGAAGCAG
TTTCAGCTCAAGTCACTCTGTGACTATAAGGCTCTGACTCTCAAGTCACAGAAACACGTGAAAGTGCCAA
CAGATATCCAGGCTGCAGAATCGGAGAACCACGCCCGAGCTGCAGAGCCTCAAGCAACCAAAAGCACAGA
TTGTTCTGTTCTCGACGATGTTTCAGAATCAGATACTCCTGGTGAACAAAGTCAGAATGGCAAATGTGAA
GGATGCAATCCAGACAAAGATGAAGCTCCTTATTATACCCATCTAGGAGCTGGTCCTGATGTGGCAGCTA
TTAGAACACTCATGGAAGAAAGGTATGGAGAGAAGGGTAAAGCTATTAGGATTGAAAAAGTCATATATAC
TGGTAAAGAAGGCAAGAGCTCTCAGGGATGTCCTATTGCTAAATGGGTATATCGGAGATCGAGTGAGGAG
GAGAAACTACTGTGTTTGGTACGAGTGCGACCTAACCACACATGTGAGACGGCGGTGATGGTAATTGCCA
TCATGTTGTGGGACGGAATCCCAAAGCTACTCGCATCAGAACTCTACTCAGAACTTACAGATATCTTGGG
CAAGTGTGGCATATGCACCAACCGTCGCTGTTCTCAGAATGAAACGAAGAAAAAGCAATCACCACCCAGA
AACTGTTGTTGTCAGGGTGAGAATCCAGAGACCTGTGGTGCCTCCTTTTCTTTTGGTTGTTCTTGGAGCA
TGTACTATAATGGATGTAAGTTTGCCAGAAGCAAGAAACCAAGGAAATTTAGGCTACATGGAGCTGAGCC
AAAAGAGGAAGAGAGACTAGGTTCTCATTTGCAAAACCTGGCTACTGTCATTGCTCCAATATACAAGAAG
CTTGCACCCGATGCATACAATAATCAGGTTGAATTTGAACACCAAGCCCCAGACTGCTGTTTGGGTCTGA
AGGAAGGCCGGCCATTCTCAGGAGTCACTGCATGTTTGGACTTCTCTGCTCATTCCCACAGAGACCAGCA
GAACATGCCAAATGGCAGTACAGTGGTGGTCACCCTCAATAGAGAAGACAATCGAGAAGTCGGAGCTAAG
CCTGAGGATGAGCAGTTCCACGTGCTGCCTATGTACATCATCGCCCCTGAGGATGAGTTTGGGAGTACGG
AAGGCCAGGAGAAGAAGATACGGATGGGGTCCATTGAGGTTCTGCAGTCATTTCGGAGGAGAAGGGTCAT
AAGGATAGGAGAGCTGCCCAAGAGTTGCAAGAAGAAAGCGGAGCCCAAGAAAGCCAAGACCAAGAAAGCA
GCTCGAAAGCATTCCTCTCTGGAGAACTGCTCCAGTAGGACTGAGAAGGGAAAGTCTTCCTCACATACAA
AGCTGATGGAAAATGCAAGCCATATGAAACAAATGACAGCACAACCGCAGCTTTCGGGCCCGGTCATCCG
GCAGCCACCAACACTCCAGAGGCACCTTCAGCAAGGGCAGAGGCCACAGCAGCCGCAGCCACCTCAGCCG
CAGCCGCAGACGACACCTCAGCCACAGCCACAGCCACAGCATATCATGCCCGGTAACTCTCAGTCTGTTG
GTTCTCATTGTTCTGGATCCACCAGTGTCTACACGAGACAGCCTACTCCTCACAGTCCTTATCCCAGCTC
AGCACACACCTCAGATATTTATGGAGATACCAACCATGTGAACTTTTACCCCACTTCATCTCATGCCTCG
GGTTCATATTTGAATCCTTCTAATTACATGAACCCCTACCTTGGGCTTTTGAATCAGAATAACCAATATG
CACCTTTTCCATACAATGGGAGTGTGCCAGTGGACAATGGTTCCCCTTTCTTAGGTTCTTATTCCCCCCA
GGCTCAGTCCAGGGATCTACATAGATATCCAAACCAGGACCATCTCACCAATCAGAACTTACCACCCATC
CACACCCTTCACCAACAGACGTTTGGGGACAGTCCCTCTAAGTACTTAAGTTATGGAAACCAAAATATGC
AGAGAGATGCCTTCACTACTAACTCCACCCTAAAACCAAATGTACACCACCTAGCAACGTTTTCTCCTTA
CCCCACCCCCAAGATGGATAGTCATTTCATGGGAGCTGCCTCCAGATCACCATACAGCCACCCACACACT
GACTACAAAACCAGTGAGCATCATCTACCCTCTCACACGGTCTACAGCTACACGGCAGCAGCTTCGGGGA
GCAGTTCCAGCCACGCCTTCCACAACAAGGAGAATGACAACATAGCCAATGGGCTCTCAAGAGTGCTTCC
AGGGTTTAATCATGATAGAACTGCTTCTGCCCAAGAACTATTATACAGTCTGACTGGCAGCAGTCAGGAG
AAGCAGCCTGAGGTGTCAGGCCAGGATGCAGCTGCTGTGCAGGAAATTGAGTATTGGTCAGATAGTGAGC
ACAACTTTCAGGATCCTTGCATTGGAGGGGTGGCTATAGCCCCAACTCATGGGTCAATTCTTATTGAGTG
TGCAAAGTGTGAGGTTCATGCCACAACCAAAGTAAACGATCCCGACCGGAATCACCCCACCAGGATCTCA
CTTGTACTGTATAGGCATAAGAATTTGTTTCTACCAAAACATTGTTTGGCTCTCTGGGAAGCCAAAATGG
CTGAAAAGGCCCGGAAAGAGGAAGAGTGCGGAAAGAATGGATCAGACCACGTGTCTCAGAAAAATCATGG
CAAACAGGAAAAGCGTGAGCCCACAGGGCCACAGGAACCCAGTTACCTGCGTTTCATCCAGTCTCTTGCT
GAGAACACAGGGTCTGTGACTACGGATTCTACCGTGACTACATCACCATATGCTTTCACTCAGGTCACAG
GGCCTTACAACACATTTGTATGA
