>Addgene plasmid #60939 | pcDNA3-Tet2 | addgene partial sequence | sequence record 100120 | CMV-F 5'-CGCAAATGGGCGGTAGGCGTG-3'
CTATATATAAGCAGAGCTCTCTGGCTAACTAGAGAACCCACTGCTTACTGGCTTATCGAAATTAATACGA
CTCACTATAGGGAGACCCAAGCTAGAGTCGATCCTGAGAACTTCAGGGTGAGTTTGGGGACCCTTGATTG
TTCTTTCTTTTTCGCTATTGTAAAATTCATGTTATATGGAGGGGGCAAAGTTTTCAGGGTGTTGTTTAGA
ATGGGAAGATGTCCCTTGTATCACCATGGACCCTCATGATAATTTTGTTTCTTTCACTTTCTACTCTGTT
GACAACCATTGTCTCCTCTTATTTTCTTTTCATTTTCTGTAACTTTTTCGTTAAACTTTAGCTTGCATTT
GTAACGAATTTTTAAATTCACTTTTGTTTATTTGTCAGATTGTAAGTACTTTCTCTAATCACTTTTTTTT
CAAGGCAATCAGGGTATATTATATTGTACTTCAGCACAGTTTTAGAGAACAATTGTTATAATTAAATGAT
AAGGTAGAATATTTCTGCATATAAATTCTGGCTGGCGTGGAAATATTCTTATTGGTAGAAACAACTACAT
CCTGGTCATCATCCTGCCTTTCTCTTTATGGTTACAATGATATACACTGTTTGAGATGAGGATAAAATAC
TCTGAGTCCAAACCGGGCCCCTCTGCTAACCATGTTCATGCCTTCTTCTTTTTCCTACAGCTCCTGGGCA
ACGTGCTGGTTTGTGCTGTCGACCCCAAGCTTATGGACTACAAAGACGATGACGACAAGGGATCCACTAG
TAACGGCCGCCAGTGTGCTGGAATTCGCCCTTTAGAACAGGACAGAACCACCCATGCTGAGGGCACCAGA
CTGAGTCCATTCCTGATAGCACCACCTTCTCCCATCAGCCATACAGAACCTCTGGCTGTCAAACTCCAGA
ATGGAAGCCCGTTAGCAGAGAGACCTCATCCAGAAGTAAATGGAGACACCAAGTGGCAATCTTCCCAAAG
CTGTTATGGAATATCCCACATGAAAGGCAGCCAGAGCAGTCATGAGAGTCCACATGAAGACAGAGGGTAT
TCCAGGTGCTTACAGAATGGAGGGATAAA
