>Addgene plasmid #60939 | pcDNA3-Tet2 | addgene partial sequence | sequence record 100121 | BGH-rev 5'-TAGAAGGCACAGTCGAGG-3'
TTTAGGTGACACTATAGAATAGGGCCCTCTAGATGCATGCTCGAGCGGCCGCCAGTGTGATGGATATCTG
CAGAATTCGCCCTTTCATACAAATGTGTTGTAAGGCCCTGTGACCTGAGTGAAAGCATATGGTGATGTAG
TCACGGTAGAATCCGTAGTCACAGACCCTGTGTTCTCAGCAAGAGACTGGATGAAACGCAGGTAACTGGG
TTCCTGTGGCCCTGTGGGCTCACGCTTTTCCTGTTTGCCATGATTTTTCTGAGACACGTGGTCTGATCCA
TTCTTTCCGCACTCTTCCTCTTTCCGGGCCTTTTCAGCCATTTTGGCTTCCCAGAGAGCCAAACAATGTT
TTGGTAGAAACAAATTCTTATGCCTATACAGTACAAGTGAGATCCTGGTGGGGTGATTCCGGTCGGGATC
GTTTACTTTGGTTGTGGCATGAACCTCACACTTTGCACACTCAATAAGAATTGACCCATGAGTTGGGGCT
ATAGCCACCCCTCCAATGCAAGGATCCTGAAAGTTGTGCTCACTATCTGACCAATACTCAATTTCCTGCA
CAGCAGCTGCATCCTGGCCTGACACCTCAGGCTGCTTCTCCTGACTGCTGCCAGTCAGACTGTATAATAG
TTCTTGGGCAGAAGCAGTTCTATCATGATTAAACCCTGGAAGCACTCTTGAGAGCCCATTGGCTATGTTG
TCATTCTCCTTGTTGTGGAAGGCGTGGCTGGAACTGCTCCCCGAAGCTGCTGCCGTGTAGCTGTAGACCG
TGTGAGAGGGTAGATGATGCTCACTGGTTT
