>Addgene plasmid #60939 | pcDNA3-Tet2 | addgene partial sequence | sequence record 101572 | pCAX-F 5'-CAGCTCCTGGGCAACGTGC-3'
CCCCAAGCTTATGGACTACAAAGACGATGACGACAAGGGATCCACTAGTAACGGCCGCCAGTGTGCTGGA
ATTCGCCCTTTAGAACAGGACAGAACCACCCATGCTGAGGGCACCAGACTGAGTCCATTCCTGATAGCAC
CACCTTCTCCCATCAGCCATACAGAACCTCTGGCTGTCAAACTCCAGAATGGAAGCCCGTTAGCAGAGAG
ACCTCATCCAGAAGTAAATGGAGACACCAAGTGGCAATCTTCCCAAAGCTGTTATGGAATATCCCACATG
AAAGGCAGCCAGAGCAGTCATGAGAGTCCACATGAAGACAGAGGGTATTCCAGGTGCTTACAGAATGGAG
GGATAAAACGCACAGTCAGTGAACCATCTCTCTCTGGGCTCCATCCAAACAAGATATTGAAACTAGACCA
AAAAGCTAAGGGAGAAAGCAATATCTTCGAGGAAAGCCAAGAAAGAAACCACGGTAAAAGCAGCCGTCAG
CCAAATGTCTCCGGACTAAGTGATAATGGAGAGCCCGTGACCTCGACCACCCAGGAAAGTTCAGGTGCAG
ATGCTTTCCCAACACGGAACTACAATGGAGTTGAAATTCAGGTTCTCAACGAGCAGGAAGGGGAAAAAGG
CAGGAGCGTTACATTACTTAAAAACAAGATTGTGCTAATGCCTAATGGTGCTACAGTTTCTGCCCATTCT
GAGGAGAACACACGTGGTGAACTCCTGGAAAAAACACAGTGTTATCCAGATTGTGTCTCCATTGCCGTGC
AGAGTACCGCATCTCATGTAAACACCCCTAGCAGTCAGGCTGCTATCGAGTTGTCCCACGAGATCCCTCA
ACCATCGCTTACCTCAGCGCAGATCAATTTCTCCCAGACCTCAAGCTTGCAGCTGCCTCCAGAGCCAGCT
GCAATGGTGACTAAGGCCTGTGATGCTGATAATGCCAGTAAACCAGCTATAGTACCAGGTACCTGTCCTT
TTCAGAAAGCAGAACACCAACAAAAGTCAGCTTTGGACATAGGCCCATCTCGTGCAGAAAACAAAACCAT
CCAAGGAAGCATGGAGCTATTTGCTGAAGAATACTATCCTAGTTCCGACCGGAATTTGCAAGCTTCGCAT
GGCAGCTCTGAACAGTATTCAAAGCAAAAGGAAACCAATGGTGCTTACTTCAGGCAA
